Addgene plasmid #133385: BII-CPspaH2B
Purpose: (Empty Backbone) Piggybac vector for SRIRACCHA-mediated mutation enrichment (surrogate target for HDR)
Depositing lab: Blair Madison. Depositing organization: Washington University in Saint Louis. Publication: A stable but reversible integrated surrogate reporter for assaying CRISPR/Cas9-stimulated homology-directed repair. Wen Y, Liao G, Pritchard T, Zhao TT, Connelly JP, Pruett-Miller SM, Blanc V, Davidson NO, Madison BB. J Biol Chem. 2017 Apr 14;292(15):6148-6162. doi: 10.1074/jbc.M117.777722. Epub 2017 Feb 22. PubMed 28228480.
Backbone
  Vector backbone: BII-CPspaH2B
  Backbone manufacturer: Madison Lab
  Vector type: Mammalian Expression
  Selectable markers: Puromycin
Growth in bacteria
  Bacterial resistance: Ampicillin, 100 μg/mL
  Growth temperature: 37°C
  Growth strain: DH5alpha
  Copy number: High Copy
Gene/Insert
  Gene/Insert name: None
Terms and licenses: Academic/Nonprofit Terms; Industry Terms: Not Available to Industry
How to cite: BII-CPspaH2B was a gift from Blair Madison (Addgene plasmid # 133385 ; http://n2t.net/addgene:133385 ; RRID:Addgene_133385)
