[The description below was written by a language model from this plasmid's Addgene catalogue record and pLannotate feature annotations shown in this document.]
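Description:
BII-CPspaH2B is an empty-backbone piggyBac transposon vector for mammalian cells, built for the SRIRACCHA system, in which a stably but reversibly integrated surrogate reporter is used to assay CRISPR/Cas9-stimulated homology-directed repair (HDR) and enrich for mutated cells. It is propagated in E. coli as a high-copy plasmid with a ColE1/pUC-type origin and ampicillin resistance (AmpR under its own bla promoter). It also carries an f1 origin and remnants of a lacZα/lac promoter-operator cloning region typical of a pBluescript-like backbone. The two sequence records, about 7.1 kb and differing by a single nucleotide in length, give the same feature layout. Neither annotates the piggyBac terminal repeats. The short lambda phage "B" fragments called on either side of the bacterial backbone may be stuffer sequence or spurious matches, and the record does not explain them.

The mammalian cassette begins with the CMV enhancer and immediate-early promoter driving the puromycin N-acetyltransferase gene (pac), followed by a short HSV TK polyadenylation signal. Immediately downstream lie human histone H2B and EGFP coding sequences, close enough together to suggest a nuclear-localised H2B-EGFP fusion, with no annotated promoter of their own. An SV40 poly(A) signal follows, annotated on the opposite strand. This layout fits a surrogate-target design in which puromycin selects for integrants and the downstream fluorescent reporter depends on an editing event. As no insert is present, users presumably clone in a target sequence matching their genomic locus, but the cloning site and the exact mechanism of reporter activation are not stated in the record.
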