Features (pLannotate 1.2.2; 19 found; start..end, strand, type, name):
    392..695     +  enhancer       CMV enhancer: human cytomegalovirus immediate early enhancer
    696..899     +  promoter       CMV promoter: human cytomegalovirus (CMV) immediate early promoter
    943..1539    +  CDS            pac: PUAC_STRAD - Protein predicted: Swiss-Prot protein existence level 4. Detoxification of puromycin. From Streptomyces alboniger.
   1548..1594    +  polyA_signal   HSV TK poly(A) signal: herpes simplex virus thymidine kinase polyadenylation signal (Cole and Stacy, 1985)
   1602..1976    +  CDS            H2B: human histone H2B; HIST1H2BJ
   1995..2714    +  CDS            EGFP: the original enhanced GFP (Yang et al., 1996) mammalian codon-optimized
   2787..2921    -  polyA_signal   SV40 poly(A) signal: SV40 polyadenylation signal
   2944..3027    -  CDS            large T antigen (fragment): large T antigen from SV40 (simian virus 40)
   3768..3887    -  CDS            B (fragment): PORTL_LAMBD - Experimental evidence at protein level: Swiss-Prot protein existence level 1. Forms the portal vertex of the capsid (PubMed:6228056, PubMed:6232391). This portal plays critical roles in head assembly, genome packaging, neck/tail attachment, and genome ejection (Probable). The portal protein multimerizes as a single ring-shaped homododecamer arranged around a central channel (PubMed:6232391). Binds to the terminase subunits to form the packaging machine (PubMed:7799432). From Escherichia phage lambda (Bacteriophage lambda).
   3889..4044    +  CDS            lacZα (fragment): LacZα fragment of β-galactosidase; lacZ fragment
   4049..4477    +  rep_origin     f1 ori (sequence partly withheld): f1 bacteriophage origin of replication; arrow indicates direction of (+) strand synthesis
   4530..4634    +  promoter       AmpR promoter: bla
   4635..5495    +  CDS            AmpR: β-lactamase; bla; confers resistance to ampicillin, carbenicillin, and related antibiotics
   5666..6254    +  rep_origin     ori: high-copy-number ColE1/pMB1/pBR322/pUC origin of replication
   6437..6529    +  CDS            lacI (fragment): lac repressor; lacI; The lac repressor binds to the lac operator to inhibit transcription in E. coli. This inhibition can be relieved by adding lactose or isopropyl-β-D-thiogalactopyranoside (IPTG).
   6542..6563    +  protein_bind   CAP binding site: CAP binding activates transcription in the presence of cAMP. E. coli catabolite activator protein
   6578..6608    +  promoter       lac promoter: promoter for the E. coli lac operon
   6616..6632    +  protein_bind   lac operator: The lac repressor binds to the lac operator to inhibit transcription in E. coli. This inhibition can be relieved by adding lactose or isopropyl-β-D-thiogalactopyranoside (IPTG). lac repressor encoded by lacI
   6670..7137    -  CDS            B (fragment): PORTL_LAMBD - Experimental evidence at protein level: Swiss-Prot protein existence level 1. Forms the portal vertex of the capsid (PubMed:6228056, PubMed:6232391). This portal plays critical roles in head assembly, genome packaging, neck/tail attachment, and genome ejection (Probable). The portal protein multimerizes as a single ring-shaped homododecamer arranged around a central channel (PubMed:6232391). Binds to the terminase subunits to form the packaging machine (PubMed:7799432). From Escherichia phage lambda (Bacteriophage lambda).
>Addgene plasmid #133385 | BII-CPspaH2B | depositor full sequence | sequence record 256386 | BII-CPspaH2B sequence 7142 bps
TTAACCCTAGAAAGATAGTCTGCGTAAAATTGACGCATGCATTCTTGAAATATTGCTCTCTCTTTCTAAA
TAGCGCGAATCCGTCGCTGTGCATTTAGGACATCTCAGTCGCCGCTTGGAGCTCCCGTGAGGCGTGCTTG
TCAATGCGGTAAGTGTCACTGATTTTGAACTATAACGACCGCGTGAGTCAAAATGACGCATGATTATCTT
TTACGTGACTTTTAAGATTTAACTCATACGATAATTATATTGTTATTTCATGTTCTACTTACGTGATAAC
TTATTATATATATATTTTCTTGTTATAGATCTGTGGAATGTGTGCTAGCATTAGTTATTAATAGTAATCA
ATTACGGGGTCATTAGTTCATAGCCCATATATGGAGTTCCGCGTTACATAACTTACGGTAAATGGCCCGC
CTGGCTGACCGCCCAACGACCCCCGCCCATTGACGTCAATAATGACGTATGTTCCCATAGTAACGCCAAT
AGGGACTTTCCATTGACGTCAATGGGTGGAGTATTTACGGTAAACTGCCCACTTGGCAGTACATCAAGTG
TATCATATGCCAAGTACGCCCCCTATTGACGTCAATGACGGTAAATGGCCCGCCTGGCATTATGCCCAGT
ACATGACCTTATGGGACTTTCCTACTTGGCAGTACATCTACGTATTAGTCATCGCTATTACCATGGTGAT
GCGGTTTTGGCAGTACATCAATGGGCGTGGATAGCGGTTTGACTCACGGGGATTTCCAAGTCTCCACCCC
ATTGACGTCAATGGGAGTTTGTTTTGGCACCAAAATCAACGGGACTTTCCAAAATGTCGTAACAACTCCG
CCCCATTGACGCAAATGGGCGGTAGGCGTGTACGGTGGGAGGTCTATATAAGCAGAGCTGGTTTAGTGAA
CCTGCAGGTCGGCCGCCACGACCGGTGCCACCATGACTGAATACAAACCAACTGTTCGCCTGGCAACTCG
TGATGATGTTCCACGTGCAGTTCGCACCCTGGCTGCTGCATTTGCTGACTACCCTGCAACCCGTCACACT
GTGGACCCAGACCGCCACATTGAACGTGTGACTGAACTGCAGGAGCTGTTCCTGACCCGTGTGGGCCTGG
ACATTGGCAAAGTGTGGGTGGCAGATGATGGTGCTGCTGTGGCAGTGTGGACCACCCCTGAATCTGTTGA
AGCTGGTGCAGTGTTTGCTGAGATTGGCCCACGCATGGCAGAACTGTCTGGCAGCCGCCTGGCAGCACAA
CAGCAGATGGAAGGTCTGCTGGCACCACACCGCCCAAAAGAACCTGCTTGGTTCCTGGCAACTGTGGGTG
TGAGCCCTGACCACCAGGGTAAGGGCCTGGGCTCTGCAGTGGTGCTGCCTGGTGTGGAAGCAGCTGAACG
TGCAGGTGTGCCTGCTTTCCTGGAGACCTCAGCTCCACGCAACCTGCCTTTCTATGAACGCCTGGGCTTC
ACTGTGACTGCTGATGTGGAAGTGCCAGAAGGCCCACGCACTTGGTGCATGACTCGCAAACCAGGTGCTA
GGTGACCGCAATAAAAAGACAGAATAAAACGCACGGGTGTTGGGTCGTTTGTTCACTCGGCCCAGAGCCA
GCGAAGTCTGCTCCCGCCCCGAAAAAGGGCTCCAAGAAGGCGGTGACTAAGGCGCAGAAGAAAGGCGGCA
AGAAGCGCAAGCGCAGCCGCAAGGAGAGCTATTCCATCTATGTGTACAAGGTTCTGAAGCAGGTCCACCC
TGACACCGGCATTTCGTCCAAGGCCATGGGCATCATGAATTCGTTTGTGAACGACATTTTCGAGCGCATC
GCAGGTGAGGCTTCCCGCCTGGCGCATTACAACAAGCGCTCGACCATCACCTCCAGGGAGATCCAGACGG
CCGTGCGCCTGCTGCTGCCTGGGGAGTTGGCCAAGCACGCCGTGTCCGAGGGTACTAAGGCCATCACCAA
GTACACCAGCGCTAAGGATCCACCGGTCGCCACCATGGTGAGCAAGGGCGAGGAGCTGTTCACCGGGGTG
GTGCCCATCCTGGTCGAGCTGGACGGCGACGTAAACGGCCACAAGTTCAGCGTGTCCGGCGAGGGCGAGG
GCGATGCCACCTACGGCAAGCTGACCCTGAAGTTCATCTGCACCACCGGCAAGCTGCCCGTGCCCTGGCC
CACCCTCGTGACCACCCTGACCTACGGCGTGCAGTGCTTCAGCCGCTACCCCGACCACATGAAGCAGCAC
GACTTCTTCAAGTCCGCCATGCCCGAAGGCTACGTCCAGGAGCGCACCATCTTCTTCAAGGACGACGGCA
ACTACAAGACCCGCGCCGAGGTGAAGTTCGAGGGCGACACCCTGGTGAACCGCATCGAGCTGAAGGGCAT
CGACTTCAAGGAGGACGGCAACATCCTGGGGCACAAGCTGGAGTACAACTACAACAGCCACAACGTCTAT
ATCATGGCCGACAAGCAGAAGAACGGCATCAAGGTGAACTTCAAGATCCGCCACAACATCGAGGACGGCA
GCGTGCAGCTCGCCGACCACTACCAGCAGAACACCCCCATCGGCGACGGCCCCGTGCTGCTGCCCGACAA
CCACTACCTGAGCACCCAGTCCGCCCTGAGCAAAGACCCCAACGAGAAGCGCGATCACATGGTCCTGCTG
GAGTTCGTGACCGCCGCCGGGATCACTCTCGGCATGGACGAGCTGTACAAGTAAAGCGGCCGCGACTCCA
GTTCGTGGCCGTCGATCGTTTAAAGGGAGGTAGTGAGTCGAGATATCGATACTAGTGATCCAGACATGAT
AAGATACATTGATGAGTTTGGACAAACCACAACTAGAATGCAGTGAAAAAAATGCTTTATTTGTGAAATT
TGTGATGCTATTGCTTTATTTGTAACCATTATAAGCTGCAATAAACAAGTTAACAACAACAATTGCATTC
ATTTTATGTTTCAGGTTCAGGGGGAGGTGTGGGAGGTTTTTTAAAGCAAGTAAAACCTCTACAAATGTGG
TATGGCTGATTATGATCCTCTAGAGGGACAGCCCCCCCCCAAAGCCCCCAGGGATGTAATTACGTCCCTC
CCCCGCTAGGGGGCAGCAGCGAGCCGCCCGGGGCTCCGCTCCGGTCCGGCGCTCCCCCCGCATCCCCGAG
CCGGCAGCGTGCGGGGACAGCCCGGGCACGGGGAAGGTGGCACGGGATCGCTTTCCTCTGAACGCTTCTC
GCTGCTCTTTGAGCCTGCAGACACCTGGGGGGATACGGGGAAAAGCCATACCAATGGAGCTCACGGGGAC
AGCCCCCCCCCAAAGCCCCCAGGGATGTAATTACGTCCCTCCCCCGCTAGGGGGCAGCAGCGAGCCGCCC
GGGGCTCCGCTCCGGTCCGGCGCTCCCCCCGCATCCCCGAGCCGGCAGCGTGCGGGGACAGCCCGGGCAC
GGGGAAGGTGGCACGGGATCGCTTTCCTCTGAACGCTTCTCGCTGCTCTTTGAGCCTGCAGACACCTGGG
GGGATACGGGGAAAAAGAATTCGATAAAAGTTTTGTTACTTTATAGAAGAAATTTTGAGTTTTTGTTTTT
TTTAATAAATAAATAAACATAAATAAATTGTTTGTTGAATTTATTATTAGTATGTAAGTGTAAATATAAT
AAAACTTAATATCTATTCAAATTAATAAATAAACCTCGATATACAGACCGATAAAACACATGCGTCAATT
TTACACATGATTATCTTTAACGTACGTCACAATATGATTATCTTTCTAGGGTTAATCTAGCTGCGTGTTC
TGCAGCGTGTCGAGCATCTTCATCTGCTCCATCACGCTGTAAAACACATTTGCACCGCGAGTCTGCCCGT
CCTCCACGGGTTCAAAAACGTGAATGAACGAGGCGCGCTCACTGGCCGTCGTTTTACAACGTCGTGACTG
GGAAAACCCTGGCGTTACCCAACTTAATCGCCTTGCAGCACATCCCCCTTTCGCCAGCTGGCGTAATAGC
GAAGAGGCCCGCACCGATCGCCCTTCCCAACAGTTGCGCAGCCTGAATGGCGAATGGG
[124 nt withheld, positions 4049-4172]
C
[91 nt withheld, positions 4174-4264]
A
[49 nt withheld, positions 4266-4314]
CCTTTGACGTTGGAGTCCACGTTCTTT
[37 nt withheld, positions 4342-4378]
ACCCTATCTCGGTCTATTCTTTTGATTTATAAGGGATTTTGCCGATTTCGGCCTATTGGTTAAAAAATGA
GCTGATTTAACAAAAATTTAACGCGAATTTTAACAAAATATTAACGCTTACAATTTAGGTGGCACTTTTC
GGGGAAATGTGCGCGGAACCCCTATTTGTTTATTTTTCTAAATACATTCAAATATGTATCCGCTCATGAG
ACAATAACCCTGATAAATGCTTCAATAATATTGAAAAAGGAAGAGTATGAGTATTCAACATTTCCGTGTC
GCCCTTATTCCCTTTTTTGCGGCATTTTGCCTTCCTGTTTTTGCTCACCCAGAAACGCTGGTGAAAGTAA
AAGATGCTGAAGATCAGTTGGGTGCACGAGTGGGTTACATCGAACTGGATCTCAACAGCGGTAAGATCCT
TGAGAGTTTTCGCCCCGAAGAACGTTTTCCAATGATGAGCACTTTTAAAGTTCTGCTATGTGGCGCGGTA
TTATCCCGTATTGACGCCGGGCAAGAGCAACTCGGTCGCCGCATACACTATTCTCAGAATGACTTGGTTG
AGTACTCACCAGTCACAGAAAAGCATCTTACGGATGGCATGACAGTAAGAGAATTATGCAGTGCTGCCAT
AACCATGAGTGATAACACTGCGGCCAACTTACTTCTGACAACGATCGGAGGACCGAAGGAGCTAACCGCT
TTTTTGCACAACATGGGGGATCATGTAACTCGCCTTGATCGTTGGGAACCGGAGCTGAATGAAGCCATAC
CAAACGACGAGCGTGACACCACGATGCCTGTAGCAATGGCAACAACGTTGCGCAAACTATTAACTGGCGA
ACTACTTACTCTAGCTTCCCGGCAACAATTAATAGACTGGATGGAGGCGGATAAAGTTGCAGGACCACTT
CTGCGCTCGGCCCTTCCGGCTGGCTGGTTTATTGCTGATAAATCTGGAGCCGGTGAGCGTGGGTCTCGCG
GTATCATTGCAGCACTGGGGCCAGATGGTAAGCCCTCCCGTATCGTAGTTATCTACACGACGGGGAGTCA
GGCAACTATGGATGAACGAAATAGACAGATCGCTGAGATAGGTGCCTCACTGATTAAGCATTGGTAACTG
TCAGACCAAGTTTACTCATATATACTTTAGATTGATTTAAAACTTCATTTTTAATTTAAAAGGATCTAGG
TGAAGATCCTTTTTGATAATCTCATGACCAAAATCCCTTAACGTGAGTTTTCGTTCCACTGAGCGTCAGA
CCCCGTAGAAAAGATCAAAGGATCTTCTTGAGATCCTTTTTTTCTGCGCGTAATCTGCTGCTTGCAAACA
AAAAAACCACCGCTACCAGCGGTGGTTTGTTTGCCGGATCAAGAGCTACCAACTCTTTTTCCGAAGGTAA
CTGGCTTCAGCAGAGCGCAGATACCAAATACTGTCCTTCTAGTGTAGCCGTAGTTAGGCCACCACTTCAA
GAACTCTGTAGCACCGCCTACATACCTCGCTCTGCTAATCCTGTTACCAGTGGCTGCTGCCAGTGGCGAT
AAGTCGTGTCTTACCGGGTTGGACTCAAGACGATAGTTACCGGATAAGGCGCAGCGGTCGGGCTGAACGG
GGGGTTCGTGCACACAGCCCAGCTTGGAGCGAACGACCTACACCGAACTGAGATACCTACAGCGTGAGCT
ATGAGAAAGCGCCACGCTTCCCGAAGGGAGAAAGGCGGACAGGTATCCGGTAAGCGGCAGGGTCGGAACA
GGAGAGCGCACGAGGGAGCTTCCAGGGGGAAACGCCTGGTATCTTTATAGTCCTGTCGGGTTTCGCCACC
TCTGACTTGAGCGTCGATTTTTGTGATGCTCGTCAGGGGGGCGGAGCCTATGGAAAAACGCCAGCAACGC
GGCCTTTTTACGGTTCCTGGCCTTTTGCTGGCCTTTTGCTCACATGTTCTTTCCTGCGTTATCCCCTGAT
TCTGTGGATAACCGTATTACCGCCTTTGAGTGAGCTGATACCGCTCGCCGCAGCCGAACGACCGAGCGCA
GCGAGTCAGTGAGCGAGGAAGCGGAAGAGCGCCCAATACGCAAACCGCCTCTCCCCGCGCGTTGGCCGAT
TCATTAATGCAGCTGGCACGACAGGTTTCCCGACTGGAAAGCGGGCAGTGAGCGCAACGCAATTAATGTG
AGTTAGCTCACTCATTAGGCACCCCAGGCTTTACACTTTATGCTTCCGGCTCGTATGTTGTGTGGAATTG
TGAGCGGATAACAATTTCACACAGGAAACAGCTATGACCATGATTACGCCAAGCGCGCCCGCCGGGTAAC
TCACGGGGTATCCATGTCCATTTCTGCGGCATCCAGCCAGGATACCCGTCCTCGCTGACGTAATATCCCA
GCGCCGCACCGCTGTCATTAATCTGCACACCGGCACGGCAGTTCCGGCTGTCGCCGGTATTGTTCGGGTT
GCTGATGCGCTTCGGGCTGACCATCCGGAACTGTGTCCGGAAAAGCCGCGACGAACTGGTATCCCAGGTG
GCCTGAACGAACAGTTCACCGTTAAAGGCGTGCATGGCCACACCTTCCCGAATCATCATGGTAAACGTGC
GTTTTCGCTCAACGTCAATGCAGCAGCAGTCATCCTCGGCAAACTCTTTCCATGCCGCTTCAACCTCGCG
GGAAAAGGCACGGGCTTCTTCCTCCCCGATGCCCAGATAGCGCCAGCTTGGGCGATGACTGAGCCGGAAA
AAAGACCCGACGATATGATCCTGATGCAGCTAGA
