Features (pLannotate 1.2.2; 19 found; start..end, strand, type, name):
    353..656     +  enhancer       CMV enhancer: human cytomegalovirus immediate early enhancer
    657..860     +  promoter       CMV promoter: human cytomegalovirus (CMV) immediate early promoter
    904..1500    +  CDS            pac: PUAC_STRAD - Protein predicted: Swiss-Prot protein existence level 4. Detoxification of puromycin. From Streptomyces alboniger.
   1509..1555    +  polyA_signal   HSV TK poly(A) signal: herpes simplex virus thymidine kinase polyadenylation signal (Cole and Stacy, 1985)
   1563..1937    +  CDS            H2B: human histone H2B; HIST1H2BJ
   1956..2675    +  CDS            EGFP: the original enhanced GFP (Yang et al., 1996) mammalian codon-optimized
   2748..2882    -  polyA_signal   SV40 poly(A) signal: SV40 polyadenylation signal
   2905..2988    -  CDS            large T antigen (fragment): large T antigen from SV40 (simian virus 40)
   3730..3849    -  CDS            B (fragment): PORTL_LAMBD - Experimental evidence at protein level: Swiss-Prot protein existence level 1. Forms the portal vertex of the capsid (PubMed:6228056, PubMed:6232391). This portal plays critical roles in head assembly, genome packaging, neck/tail attachment, and genome ejection (Probable). The portal protein multimerizes as a single ring-shaped homododecamer arranged around a central channel (PubMed:6232391). Binds to the terminase subunits to form the packaging machine (PubMed:7799432). From Escherichia phage lambda (Bacteriophage lambda).
   3851..4006    +  CDS            lacZα (fragment): LacZα fragment of β-galactosidase; lacZ fragment
   4011..4439    +  rep_origin     f1 ori (sequence partly withheld): f1 bacteriophage origin of replication; arrow indicates direction of (+) strand synthesis
   4492..4596    +  promoter       AmpR promoter: bla
   4597..5457    +  CDS            AmpR: β-lactamase; bla; confers resistance to ampicillin, carbenicillin, and related antibiotics
   5628..6216    +  rep_origin     ori: high-copy-number ColE1/pMB1/pBR322/pUC origin of replication
   6399..6491    +  CDS            lacI (fragment): lac repressor; lacI; The lac repressor binds to the lac operator to inhibit transcription in E. coli. This inhibition can be relieved by adding lactose or isopropyl-β-D-thiogalactopyranoside (IPTG).
   6504..6525    +  protein_bind   CAP binding site: CAP binding activates transcription in the presence of cAMP. E. coli catabolite activator protein
   6540..6570    +  promoter       lac promoter: promoter for the E. coli lac operon
   6578..6594    +  protein_bind   lac operator: The lac repressor binds to the lac operator to inhibit transcription in E. coli. This inhibition can be relieved by adding lactose or isopropyl-β-D-thiogalactopyranoside (IPTG). lac repressor encoded by lacI
   6632..7099    -  CDS            B (fragment): PORTL_LAMBD - Experimental evidence at protein level: Swiss-Prot protein existence level 1. Forms the portal vertex of the capsid (PubMed:6228056, PubMed:6232391). This portal plays critical roles in head assembly, genome packaging, neck/tail attachment, and genome ejection (Probable). The portal protein multimerizes as a single ring-shaped homododecamer arranged around a central channel (PubMed:6232391). Binds to the terminase subunits to form the packaging machine (PubMed:7799432). From Escherichia phage lambda (Bacteriophage lambda).
>Addgene plasmid #133385 | BII-CPspaH2B | addgene full sequence | sequence record 267615 | Addgene NGS Result
CATTCTTGAAATATTGCTCTCTCTTTCTAAATAGCGCGAATCCGTCGCTGTGCATTTAGGACATCTCAGT
CGCCGCTTGGAGCTCCCGTGAGGCGTGCTTGTCAATGCGGTAAGTGTCACTGATTTTGAACTATAACGAC
CGCGTGAGTCAAAATGACGCATGATTATCTTTTACGTGACTTTTAAGATTTAACTCATACGATAATTATA
TTGTTATTTCATGTTCTACTTACGTGATAACTTATTATATATATATTTTCTTGTTATAGATCTGTGGAAT
GTGTGCTAGCATTAGTTATTAATAGTAATCAATTACGGGGTCATTAGTTCATAGCCCATATATGGAGTTC
CGCGTTACATAACTTACGGTAAATGGCCCGCCTGGCTGACCGCCCAACGACCCCCGCCCATTGACGTCAA
TAATGACGTATGTTCCCATAGTAACGCCAATAGGGACTTTCCATTGACGTCAATGGGTGGAGTATTTACG
GTAAACTGCCCACTTGGCAGTACATCAAGTGTATCATATGCCAAGTACGCCCCCTATTGACGTCAATGAC
GGTAAATGGCCCGCCTGGCATTATGCCCAGTACATGACCTTATGGGACTTTCCTACTTGGCAGTACATCT
ACGTATTAGTCATCGCTATTACCATGGTGATGCGGTTTTGGCAGTACATCAATGGGCGTGGATAGCGGTT
TGACTCACGGGGATTTCCAAGTCTCCACCCCATTGACGTCAATGGGAGTTTGTTTTGGCACCAAAATCAA
CGGGACTTTCCAAAATGTCGTAACAACTCCGCCCCATTGACGCAAATGGGCGGTAGGCGTGTACGGTGGG
AGGTCTATATAAGCAGAGCTGGTTTAGTGAACCTGCAGGTCGGCCGCCACGACCGGTGCCACCATGACTG
AATACAAACCAACTGTTCGCCTGGCAACTCGTGATGATGTTCCACGTGCAGTTCGCACCCTGGCTGCTGC
ATTTGCTGACTACCCTGCAACCCGTCACACTGTGGACCCAGACCGCCACATTGAACGTGTGACTGAACTG
CAGGAGCTGTTCCTGACCCGTGTGGGCCTGGACATTGGCAAAGTGTGGGTGGCAGATGATGGTGCTGCTG
TGGCAGTGTGGACCACCCCTGAATCTGTTGAAGCTGGTGCAGTGTTTGCTGAGATTGGCCCACGCATGGC
AGAACTGTCTGGCAGCCGCCTGGCAGCACAACAGCAGATGGAAGGTCTGCTGGCACCACACCGCCCAAAA
GAACCTGCTTGGTTCCTGGCAACTGTGGGTGTGAGCCCTGACCACCAGGGTAAGGGCCTGGGCTCTGCAG
TGGTGCTGCCTGGTGTGGAAGCAGCTGAACGTGCAGGTGTGCCTGCTTTCCTGGAGACCTCAGCTCCACG
CAACCTGCCTTTCTATGAACGCCTGGGCTTCACTGTGACTGCTGATGTGGAAGTGCCAGAAGGCCCACGC
ACTTGGTGCATGACTCGCAAACCAGGTGCTAGGTGACCGCAATAAAAAGACAGAATAAAACGCACGGGTG
TTGGGTCGTTTGTTCACTCGGCCCAGAGCCAGCGAAGTCTGCTCCCGCCCCGAAAAAGGGCTCCAAGAAG
GCGGTGACTAAGGCGCAGAAGAAAGGCGGCAAGAAGCGCAAGCGCAGCCGCAAGGAGAGCTATTCCATCT
ATGTGTACAAGGTTCTGAAGCAGGTCCACCCTGACACCGGCATTTCGTCCAAGGCCATGGGCATCATGAA
TTCGTTTGTGAACGACATTTTCGAGCGCATCGCAGGTGAGGCTTCCCGCCTGGCGCATTACAACAAGCGC
TCGACCATCACCTCCAGGGAGATCCAGACGGCCGTGCGCCTGCTGCTGCCTGGGGAGTTGGCCAAGCACG
CCGTGTCCGAGGGTACTAAGGCCATCACCAAGTACACCAGCGCTAAGGATCCACCGGTCGCCACCATGGT
GAGCAAGGGCGAGGAGCTGTTCACCGGGGTGGTGCCCATCCTGGTCGAGCTGGACGGCGACGTAAACGGC
CACAAGTTCAGCGTGTCCGGCGAGGGCGAGGGCGATGCCACCTACGGCAAGCTGACCCTGAAGTTCATCT
GCACCACCGGCAAGCTGCCCGTGCCCTGGCCCACCCTCGTGACCACCCTGACCTACGGCGTGCAGTGCTT
CAGCCGCTACCCCGACCACATGAAGCAGCACGACTTCTTCAAGTCCGCCATGCCCGAAGGCTACGTCCAG
GAGCGCACCATCTTCTTCAAGGACGACGGCAACTACAAGACCCGCGCCGAGGTGAAGTTCGAGGGCGACA
CCCTGGTGAACCGCATCGAGCTGAAGGGCATCGACTTCAAGGAGGACGGCAACATCCTGGGGCACAAGCT
GGAGTACAACTACAACAGCCACAACGTCTATATCATGGCCGACAAGCAGAAGAACGGCATCAAGGTGAAC
TTCAAGATCCGCCACAACATCGAGGACGGCAGCGTGCAGCTCGCCGACCACTACCAGCAGAACACCCCCA
TCGGCGACGGCCCCGTGCTGCTGCCCGACAACCACTACCTGAGCACCCAGTCCGCCCTGAGCAAAGACCC
CAACGAGAAGCGCGATCACATGGTCCTGCTGGAGTTCGTGACCGCCGCCGGGATCACTCTCGGCATGGAC
GAGCTGTACAAGTAAAGCGGCCGCGACTCCAGTTCGTGGCCGTCGATCGTTTAAAGGGAGGTAGTGAGTC
GAGATATCGATACTAGTGATCCAGACATGATAAGATACATTGATGAGTTTGGACAAACCACAACTAGAAT
GCAGTGAAAAAAATGCTTTATTTGTGAAATTTGTGATGCTATTGCTTTATTTGTAACCATTATAAGCTGC
AATAAACAAGTTAACAACAACAATTGCATTCATTTTATGTTTCAGGTTCAGGGGGAGGTGTGGGAGGTTT
TTTAAAGCAAGTAAAACCTCTACAAATGTGGTATGGCTGATTATGATCCTCTAGAGGGACAGCCCCCCCC
CAAAGCCCCCAGGGATGTAATTACGTCCCTCCCCCGCTAGGGGGCAGCAGCGAGCCGCCCGGGGCTCCGC
TCCGGTCCGGCGCTCCCCCCGCATCCCCGAGCCGGCAGCGTGCGGGGACAGCCCGGGCACGGGGAAGGTG
GCACGGGATCGCTTTCCTCTGAACGCTTCTCGCTGCTCTTTGAGCCTGCAGACACCTGGGGGGATACGGG
GAAAAAGCCATACCAATGGAGCTCACGGGGACAGCCCCCCCCCAAAGCCCCCAGGGATGTAATTACGTCC
CTCCCCCGCTAGGGGGCAGCAGCGAGCCGCCCGGGGCTCCGCTCCGGTCCGGCGCTCCCCCCGCATCCCC
GAGCCGGCAGCGTGCGGGGACAGCCCGGGCACGGGGAAGGTGGCACGGGATCGCTTTCCTCTGAACGCTT
CTCGCTGCTCTTTGAGCCTGCAGACACCTGGGGGGATACGGGGAAAAAGAATTCGATAAAAGTTTTGTTA
CTTTATAGAAGAAATTTTGAGTTTTTGTTTTTTTTAATAAATAAATAAACATAAATAAATTGTTTGTTGA
ATTTATTATTAGTATGTAAGTGTAAATATAATAAAACTTAATATCTATTCAAATTAATAAATAAACCTCG
ATATACAGACCGATAAAACACATGCGTCAATTTTACACATGATTATCTTTAACGTACGTCACAATATGAT
TATCTTTCTAGGGTTAATCTAGCTGCGTGTTCTGCAGCGTGTCGAGCATCTTCATCTGCTCCATCACGCT
GTAAAACACATTTGCACCGCGAGTCTGCCCGTCCTCCACGGGTTCAAAAACGTGAATGAACGAGGCGCGC
TCACTGGCCGTCGTTTTACAACGTCGTGACTGGGAAAACCCTGGCGTTACCCAACTTAATCGCCTTGCAG
CACATCCCCCTTTCGCCAGCTGGCGTAATAGCGAAGAGGCCCGCACCGATCGCCCTTCCCAACAGTTGCG
CAGCCTGAATGGCGAATGGG
[124 nt withheld, positions 4011-4134]
C
[91 nt withheld, positions 4136-4226]
A
[49 nt withheld, positions 4228-4276]
CCTTTGACGTTGGAGTCCACGTTCTTT
[37 nt withheld, positions 4304-4340]
ACCCTATCTCGGTCTATTCTTTTGATTTATAAGGGATTTTGCCGATTTCGGCCTATTGGTTAAAAAATGA
GCTGATTTAACAAAAATTTAACGCGAATTTTAACAAAATATTAACGCTTACAATTTAGGTGGCACTTTTC
GGGGAAATGTGCGCGGAACCCCTATTTGTTTATTTTTCTAAATACATTCAAATATGTATCCGCTCATGAG
ACAATAACCCTGATAAATGCTTCAATAATATTGAAAAAGGAAGAGTATGAGTATTCAACATTTCCGTGTC
GCCCTTATTCCCTTTTTTGCGGCATTTTGCCTTCCTGTTTTTGCTCACCCAGAAACGCTGGTGAAAGTAA
AAGATGCTGAAGATCAGTTGGGTGCACGAGTGGGTTACATCGAACTGGATCTCAACAGCGGTAAGATCCT
TGAGAGTTTTCGCCCCGAAGAACGTTTTCCAATGATGAGCACTTTTAAAGTTCTGCTATGTGGCGCGGTA
TTATCCCGTATTGACGCCGGGCAAGAGCAACTCGGTCGCCGCATACACTATTCTCAGAATGACTTGGTTG
AGTACTCACCAGTCACAGAAAAGCATCTTACGGATGGCATGACAGTAAGAGAATTATGCAGTGCTGCCAT
AACCATGAGTGATAACACTGCGGCCAACTTACTTCTGACAACGATCGGAGGACCGAAGGAGCTAACCGCT
TTTTTGCACAACATGGGGGATCATGTAACTCGCCTTGATCGTTGGGAACCGGAGCTGAATGAAGCCATAC
CAAACGACGAGCGTGACACCACGATGCCTGTAGCAATGGCAACAACGTTGCGCAAACTATTAACTGGCGA
ACTACTTACTCTAGCTTCCCGGCAACAATTAATAGACTGGATGGAGGCGGATAAAGTTGCAGGACCACTT
CTGCGCTCGGCCCTTCCGGCTGGCTGGTTTATTGCTGATAAATCTGGAGCCGGTGAGCGTGGGTCTCGCG
GTATCATTGCAGCACTGGGGCCAGATGGTAAGCCCTCCCGTATCGTAGTTATCTACACGACGGGGAGTCA
GGCAACTATGGATGAACGAAATAGACAGATCGCTGAGATAGGTGCCTCACTGATTAAGCATTGGTAACTG
TCAGACCAAGTTTACTCATATATACTTTAGATTGATTTAAAACTTCATTTTTAATTTAAAAGGATCTAGG
TGAAGATCCTTTTTGATAATCTCATGACCAAAATCCCTTAACGTGAGTTTTCGTTCCACTGAGCGTCAGA
CCCCGTAGAAAAGATCAAAGGATCTTCTTGAGATCCTTTTTTTCTGCGCGTAATCTGCTGCTTGCAAACA
AAAAAACCACCGCTACCAGCGGTGGTTTGTTTGCCGGATCAAGAGCTACCAACTCTTTTTCCGAAGGTAA
CTGGCTTCAGCAGAGCGCAGATACCAAATACTGTTCTTCTAGTGTAGCCGTAGTTAGGCCACCACTTCAA
GAACTCTGTAGCACCGCCTACATACCTCGCTCTGCTAATCCTGTTACCAGTGGCTGCTGCCAGTGGCGAT
AAGTCGTGTCTTACCGGGTTGGACTCAAGACGATAGTTACCGGATAAGGCGCAGCGGTCGGGCTGAACGG
GGGGTTCGTGCACACAGCCCAGCTTGGAGCGAACGACCTACACCGAACTGAGATACCTACAGCGTGAGCT
ATGAGAAAGCGCCACGCTTCCCGAAGGGAGAAAGGCGGACAGGTATCCGGTAAGCGGCAGGGTCGGAACA
GGAGAGCGCACGAGGGAGCTTCCAGGGGGAAACGCCTGGTATCTTTATAGTCCTGTCGGGTTTCGCCACC
TCTGACTTGAGCGTCGATTTTTGTGATGCTCGTCAGGGGGGCGGAGCCTATGGAAAAACGCCAGCAACGC
GGCCTTTTTACGGTTCCTGGCCTTTTGCTGGCCTTTTGCTCACATGTTCTTTCCTGCGTTATCCCCTGAT
TCTGTGGATAACCGTATTACCGCCTTTGAGTGAGCTGATACCGCTCGCCGCAGCCGAACGACCGAGCGCA
GCGAGTCAGTGAGCGAGGAAGCGGAAGAGCGCCCAATACGCAAACCGCCTCTCCCCGCGCGTTGGCCGAT
TCATTAATGCAGCTGGCACGACAGGTTTCCCGACTGGAAAGCGGGCAGTGAGCGCAACGCAATTAATGTG
AGTTAGCTCACTCATTAGGCACCCCAGGCTTTACACTTTATGCTTCCGGCTCGTATGTTGTGTGGAATTG
TGAGCGGATAACAATTTCACACAGGAAACAGCTATGACCATGATTACGCCAAGCGCGCCCGCCGGGTAAC
TCACGGGGTATCCATGTCCATTTCTGCGGCATCCAGCCAGGATACCCGTCCTCGCTGACGTAATATCCCA
GCGCCGCACCGCTGTCATTAATCTGCACACCGGCACGGCAGTTCCGGCTGTCGCCGGTATTGTTCGGGTT
GCTGATGCGCTTCGGGCTGACCATCCGGAACTGTGTCCGGAAAAGCCGCGACGAACTGGTATCCCAGGTG
GCCTGAACGAACAGTTCACCGTTAAAGGCGTGCATGGCCACACCTTCCCGAATCATCATGGTAAACGTGC
GTTTTCGCTCAACGTCAATGCAGCAGCAGTCATCCTCGGCAAACTCTTTCCATGCCGCTTCAACCTCGCG
GGAAAAGGCACGGGCTTCTTCCTCCCCGATGCCCAGATAGCGCCAGCTTGGGCGATGACTGAGCCGGAAA
AAAGACCCGACGATATGATCCTGATGCAGCTAGATTAACCCTAGAAAGATAGTCTGCGTAAAATTGACGC
ATG
